>Addgene plasmid #219679 | CROPseq-Guide-Puro-mCherry2 | addgene full sequence | sequence record 462882 | Addgene NGS Result
CAACAATTAATAGACTGGATGGAGGCGGATAAAGTTGCAGGACCACTTCTGCGCTCGGCCCTTCCGGCTG
GCTGGTTTATTGCTGATAAATCTGGAGCCGGTGAGCGTGGGTCTCGCGGTATCATTGCAGCACTGGGGCC
AGATGGTAAGCCCTCCCGTATCGTAGTTATCTACACGACGGGGAGTCAGGCAACTATGGATGAACGAAAT
AGACAGATCGCTGAGATAGGTGCCTCACTGATTAAGCATTGGTAACTGTCAGACCAAGTTTACTCATATA
TACTTTAGATTGATTTAAAACTTCATTTTTAATTTAAAAGGATCTAGGTGAAGATCCTTTTTGATAATCT
CATGACCAAAATCCCTTAACGTGAGTTTTCGTTCCACTGAGCGTCAGACCCCGTAGAAAAGATCAAAGGA
TCTTCTTGAGATCCTTTTTTTCTGCGCGTAATCTGCTGCTTGCAAACAAAAAAACCACCGCTACCAGCGG
TGGTTTGTTTGCCGGATCAAGAGCTACCAACTCTTTTTCCGAAGGTAACTGGCTTCAGCAGAGCGCAGAT
ACCAAATACTGTTCTTCTAGTGTAGCCGTAGTTAGGCCACCACTTCAAGAACTCTGTAGCACCGCCTACA
TACCTCGCTCTGCTAATCCTGTTACCAGTGGCTGCTGCCAGTGGCGATAAGTCGTGTCTTACCGGGTTGG
ACTCAAGACGATAGTTACCGGATAAGGCGCAGCGGTCGGGCTGAACGGGGGGTTCGTGCACACAGCCCAG
CTTGGAGCGAACGACCTACACCGAACTGAGATACCTACAGCGTGAGCTATGAGAAAGCGCCACGCTTCCC
GAAGGGAGAAAGGCGGACAGGTATCCGGTAAGCGGCAGGGTCGGAACAGGAGAGCGCACGAGGGAGCTTC
CAGGGGGAAACGCCTGGTATCTTTATAGTCCTGTCGGGTTTCGCCACCTCTGACTTGAGCGTCGATTTTT
GTGATGCTCGTCAGGGGGGCGGAGCCTATGGAAAAACGCCAGCAACGCGGCCTTTTTACGGTTCCTGGCC
TTTTGCTGGCCTTTTGCTCACATGTTCTTTCCTGCGTTATCCCCTGATTCTGTGGATAACCGTATTACCG
CCTTTGAGTGAGCTGATACCGCTCGCCGCAGCCGAACGACCGAGCGCAGCGAGTCAGTGAGCGAGGAAGC
GGAAGAGCGCCCAATACGCAAACCGCCTCTCCCCGCGCGTTGGCCGATTCATTAATGCAGCTGGCACGAC
AGGTTTCCCGACTGGAAAGCGGGCAGTGAGCGCAACGCAATTAATGTGAGTTAGCTCACTCATTAGGCAC
CCCAGGCTTTACACTTTATGCTTCCGGCTCGTATGTTGTGTGGAATTGTGAGCGGATAACAATTTCACAC
AGGAAACAGCTATGACCATGATTACGCCAAGCGCGCAATTAACCCTCACTAAAGGGAACAAAAGCTGGAG
CTGCAAGCTTAATGTAGTCTTATGCAATACTCTTGTAGTCTTGCAACATGGTAACGATGAGTTAGCAACA
TGCCTTACAAGGAGAGAAAAAGCACCGTGCATGCCGATTGGTGGAAGTAAGGTGGTACGATCGTGCCTTA
TTAGGAAGGCAACAGACGGGTCTGACATGGATTGGACGAACCACTGAATTGCCGCATTGCAGAGATATTG
TATTTAAGTGCCTAGCTCGATACATAAACGGGTCTCTCTGGTTAGACCAGATCTGAGCCTGGGAGCTCTC
TGGCTAACTAGGGAACCCACTGCTTAAGCCTCAATAAAGCTTGCCTTGAGTGCTTCAAGTAGTGTGTGCC
CGTCTGTTGTGTGACTCTGGTAACTAGAGATCCCTCAGACCCTTTTAGTCAGTGTGGAAAATCTCTAGCA
GTGGCGCCCGAACAGGGACTTGAAAGCGAAAGGGAAACCAGAGGAGCTCTCTCGACGCAGGACTCGGCTT
GCTGAAGCGCGCACGGCAAGAGGCGAGGGGCGGCGACTGGTGAGTACGCCAAAAATTTTGACTAGCGGAG
GCTAGAAGGAGAGAGATGGGTGCGAGAGCGTCAGTATTAAGCGGGGGAGAATTAGATCGCGATGGGAAAA
AATTCGGTTAAGGCCAGGGGGAAAGAAAAAATATAAATTAAAACATATAGTATGGGCAAGCAGGGAGCTA
GAACGATTCGCAGTTAATCCTGGCCTGTTAGAAACATCAGAAGGCTGTAGACAAATACTGGGACAGCTAC
AACCATCCCTTCAGACAGGATCAGAAGAACTTAGATCATTATATAATACAGTAGCAACCCTCTATTGTGT
GCATCAAAGGATAGAGATAAAAGACACCAAGGAAGCTTTAGACAAGATAGAGGAAGAGCAAAACAAAAGT
AAGACCACCGCACAGCAAGCGGCCGCTGATCTTCAGACCTGGAGGAGGAGATATGAGGGACAATTGGAGA
AGTGAATTATATAAATATAAAGTAGTAAAAATTGAACCATTAGGAGTAGCACCCACCAAGGCAAAGAGAA
GAGTGGTGCAGAGAGAAAAAAGAGCAGTGGGAATAGGAGCTTTGTTCCTTGGGTTCTTGGGAGCAGCAGG
AAGCACTATGGGCGCAGCGTCAATGACGCTGACGGTACAGGCCAGACAATTATTGTCTGGTATAGTGCAG
CAGCAGAACAATTTGCTGAGGGCTATTGAGGCGCAACAGCATCTGTTGCAACTCACAGTCTGGGGCATCA
AGCAGCTCCAGGCAAGAATCCTGGCTGTGGAAAGATACCTAAAGGATCAACAGCTCCTGGGGATTTGGGG
TTGCTCTGGAAAACTCATTTGCACCACTGCTGTGCCTTGGAATGCTAGTTGGAGTAATAAATCTCTGGAA
CAGATTTGGAATCACACGACCTGGATGGAGTGGGACAGAGAAATTAACAATTACACAAGCTTAATACACT
CCTTAATTGAAGAATCGCAAAACCAGCAAGAAAAGAATGAACAAGAATTATTGGAATTAGATAAATGGGC
AAGTTTGTGGAATTGGTTTAACATAACAAATTGGCTGTGGTATATAAAATTATTCATAATGATAGTAGGA
GGCTTGGTAGGTTTAAGAATAGTTTTTGCTGTACTTTCTATAGTGAATAGAGTTAGGCAGGGATATTCAC
CATTATCGTTTCAGAATCTTGAGACAAATGGCAGTATTCATCCACAATTTTAAAAGAAAAGGGGGGATTG
GGGGGTACAGTGCAGGGGAAAGAATAGTAGACATAATAGCAACAGACATACAAACTAAAGAATTACAAAA
ACAAATTACAAAAATTCAAAATTTTCGGGTTTATTACAGGGACAGCAGAGATCCACTTTGGCGCCGGCTC
GAGGGGGCCCGGGTGCAAAGATGGATAAAGTTTTAAACAGAGAGGAATCTTTGCAGCTAATGGACCTTCT
AGGTCTTGAAAGGAGTGGGAATTGGCTCCGGTGCCCGTCAGTGGGCAGAGCGCACATCGCCCACAGTCCC
CGAGAAGTTGGGGGGAGGGGTCGGCAATTGATCCGGTGCCTAGAGAAGGTGGCGCGGGGTAAACTGGGAA
AGTGATGTCGTGTACTGGCTCCGCCTTTTTCCCGAGGGTGGGGGAGAACCGTATATAAGTGCAGTAGTCG
CCGTGAACGTTCTTTTTCGCAACGGGTTTGCCGCCAGAACACAGGTAAGTGCCGTGTGTGGTTCCCGCGG
GCCTGGCCTCTTTACGGGTTATGGCCCTTGCGTGCCTTGAATTACTTCCACCTGGCTGCAGTACGTGATT
CTTGATCCCGAGCTTCGGGTTGGAAGTGGGTGGGAGAGTTCGAGGCCTTGCGCTTAAGGAGCCCCTTCGC
CTCGTGCTTGAGTTGAGGCCTGGCCTGGGCGCTGGGGCCGCCGCGTGCGAATCTGGTGGCACCTTCGCGC
CTGTCTCGCTGCTTTCGATAAGTCTCTAGCCATTTAAAATTTTTGATGACCTGCTGCGACGCTTTTTTTC
TGGCAAGATAGTCTTGTAAATGCGGGCCAAGATCTGCACACTGGTATTTCGGTTTTTGGGGCCGCGGGCG
GCGACGGGGCCCGTGCGTCCCAGCGCACATGTTCGGCGAGGCGGGGCCTGCGAGCGCGGCCACCGAGAAT
CGGACGGGGGTAGTCTCAAGCTGGCCGGCCTGCTCTGGTGCCTGGCCTCGCGCCGCCGTGTATCGCCCCG
CCCTGGGCGGCAAGGCTGGCCCGGTCGGCACCAGTTGCGTGAGCGGAAAGATGGCCGCTTCCCGGCCCTG
CTGCAGGGAGCTCAAAATGGAGGACGCGGCGCTCGGGAGAGCGGGCGGGTGAGTCACCCACACAAAGGAA
AAGGGCCTTTCCGTCCTCAGCCGTCGCTTCATGTGACTCCACGGAGTACCGGGCGCCGTCCAGGCACCTC
GATTAGTTCTCGAGCTTTTGGAGTACGTCGTCTTTAGGTTGGGGGGAGGGGTTTTATGCGATGGAGTTTC
CCCACACTGAGTGGGTGGAGACTGAAGTTAGGCCAGCTTGGCACTTGATGTAATTCTCCTTGGAATTTGC
CCTTTTTGAGTTTGGATCTTGGTTCATTCTCAAGCCTCAGACAGTGGTTCAAAGTTTTTTTCTTCCATTT
CAGGTGTCGTGACGTACGGCCACCATGACCGAGTACAAGCCCACGGTGCGCCTCGCCACCCGCGACGACG
TCCCCAGGGCCGTACGCACCCTCGCCGCCGCGTTCGCCGACTACCCCGCCACGCGCCACACCGTCGATCC
GGACCGCCACATCGAGCGGGTCACCGAGCTGCAAGAACTCTTCCTCACGCGCGTCGGGCTCGACATCGGC
AAGGTGTGGGTCGCGGACGACGGCGCCGCCGTGGCGGTCTGGACCACGCCGGAGAGCGTCGAAGCGGGGG
CGGTGTTCGCCGAGATCGGCCCGCGCATGGCCGAGTTGAGCGGTTCCCGGCTGGCCGCGCAGCAACAGAT
GGAAGGCCTCCTGGCGCCGCACCGGCCCAAGGAGCCCGCGTGGTTCCTGGCCACCGTCGGAGTCTCGCCC
GACCACCAGGGCAAGGGTCTGGGCAGCGCCGTCGTGCTCCCCGGAGTGGAGGCGGCCGAGCGCGCCGGGG
TGCCCGCCTTCCTGGAGACCTCCGCGCCCCGCAACCTCCCCTTCTACGAGCGGCTCGGCTTCACCGTCAC
CGCCGACGTCGAGGTGCCCGAAGGACCGCGCACCTGGTGCATGACCCGCAAGCCCGGTGCCGGATCCGGA
GCCACGAACTTCTCTCTGTTAAAGCAAGCAGGCGACGTGGAAGAAAACCCCGGTCCTATGGTGAGCAAGG
GCGAGGAGGACAACATGGCCATCATCAAGGAGTTCATGAGGTTCAAGGTGCACATGGAGGGCAGCGTGAA
CGGCCACGAGTTCGAGATCGAGGGCGAGGGCGAGGGCAGGCCCTACGAGGGCACCCAGACCGCCAAGCTG
AAGGTGACCAAGGGCGGCCCCCTGCCCTTCGCCTGGGACATCCTGAGCCCCCAGTTCATGTACGGCAGCA
AGGCCTACGTGAAGCACCCCGCCGACATCCCCGACTACCTGAAGCTGAGCTTCCCCGAGGGCTTCAACTG
GGAGAGGGTGATGAACTTCGAGGACGGCGGCGTGGTGACCGTGACCCAGGACAGCAGCCTGCAGGACGGC
GAGTTCATCTACAAGGTGAAGCTGAGGGGCACCAACTTCCCCAGCGACGGCCCCGTGATGCAGTGCAGGA
CCATGGGCTGGGAGGCCAGCACCGAGAGGATGTACCCCGAGGACGGCGCCCTGAAGGGCGAGATCAAGCA
GAGGCTGAAGCTGAAGGACGGCGGCCACTACGACGCCGAGGTGAAGACCACCTACAAGGCCAAGAAGCCC
GTGCAGCTGCCCGGCGCCTACAACGTGGACATCAAGCTGGACATCCTGAGCCACAACGAGGACTACACCA
TCGTGGAGCAGTACGAGAGGGCCGAGGGCAGGCACAGCACCGGCGGCATGGACGAGCTGTACAAGTGAAC
GCGTTAAGTCGACAATCAACCTCTGGATTACAAAATTTGTGAAAGATTGACTGGTATTCTTAACTATGTT
GCTCCTTTTACGCTATGTGGATACGCTGCTTTAATGCCTTTGTATCATGCTATTGCTTCCCGTATGGCTT
TCATTTTCTCCTCCTTGTATAAATCCTGGTTGCTGTCTCTTTATGAGGAGTTGTGGCCCGTTGTCAGGCA
ACGTGGCGTGGTGTGCACTGTGTTTGCTGACGCAACCCCCACTGGTTGGGGCATTGCCACCACCTGTCAG
CTCCTTTCCGGGACTTTCGCTTTCCCCCTCCCTATTGCCACGGCGGAACTCATCGCCGCCTGCCTTGCCC
GCTGCTGGACAGGGGCTCGGCTGTTGGGCACTGACAATTCCGTGGTGTTGTCGGGGAAATCATCGTCCTT
TCCTTGGCTGCTCGCCTGTGTTGCCACCTGGATTCTGCGCGGGACGTCCTTCTGCTACGTCCCTTCGGCC
CTCAATCCAGCGGACCTTCCTTCCCGCGGCCTGCTGCCGGCTCTGCGGCCTCTTCCGCGTCTTCGCCTTC
GCCCTCAGACGAGTCGGATCTCCCTTTGGGCCGCCTCCCCGCGTCGACTTTAAGACCAATGACTTACAAG
GCAGCTGTAGATCTTAGCCACTTTTTAAAAGAAAAGGGGGGACTGGAAGGGCTAATTCACTCCCAACGAA
GACAAGATTTCACCATTATCGTTTCAGACCCACCTCCCAACCCCGAGGGGACCCAGAGAGGGCCTATTTC
CCATGATTCCTTCATATTTGCATATACGATACAAGGCTGTTAGAGAGATAATTAGAATTAATTTGACTGT
AAACACAAAGATATTAGTACAAAATACGTGACGTAGAAAGTAATAATTTCTTGGGTAGTTTGCAGTTTTA
AAATTATGTTTTAAAATGGACTATCATATGCTTACCGTAACTTGAAAGTATTTCGATTTCTTGGCTTTAT
ATATCTTGTGGAAAGGACGAAACACCGGAGACGGTTGTAAATGAGCACACAAAATACACATGCTAAAATA
TTATATTCTATGACCTTTATAAAATCAACCAAAATCTTCTTTTTAATAACTTTAGTATCAATAATTAGAA
TTTTTATGTTCCTTTTTGCAAACTTTTAATAAAAATGAGCAAAATAAAAAAACGCTAGTTTTAGTAACTC
GCGTTGTTTTCTTCACCTTTAATAATAGCTACTCCACCACTTGTTCCTAAGCGGTCAGCTCCTGCTTCAA
TCATTTTTTGAGCATCTTCAAATGTTCTAACTCCACCAGCTGCTTTAACTAAAGCATTGTCTTTAACAAC
TGACTTCATTAGTTTAACATCTTCAAATGTTGCACCTGATTTTGAAAATCCTGTTGATGTTTTAACAAAT
TCTAATCCAGCTTCAACAGCTATTTCACAAGCTTTCATGATTTCTTCTTTTGTTAATAAACAATTTTCCA
TAATACATTTAACAACATGTGATCCAGCTGCTTTTTTTACAGCTTTCATGTCTTCTAAAACTAATTCATA
ATTTTTGTCTTTTAATGCACCAATATTTAATACCATATCAATTTCTGTTGCACCATCTTTAATTGCTTCA
GAAACTTCGAATGCTTTTGTAGCTGTTGTGCATGCACCTAGAGGAAAACCTACAACATTTGTTATTCCTA
CATTTGTGCCTTTTAATAATTCTTTACAATAGCTTGTTCAATATGAATTAACACAAACTGTTGCAAAATC
AAATTCAATTGCTTCATCACATAATTGTTTAATTTCAGCTTTCGTAGCATCTTGTTTTAATAATGTGTGA
TCTATATATTTGTTTAGTTTCATTTTTTCTCCTATATATTCATTTTTAATTTTAATTCTTTAATAATTTC
GTCTACTTTAACTTTAGCGTTTTGAACAGATTCACCAACACCTATAAAATAAATTTTTAGTTTAGGTTCA
GTTCCACTTGGGCGAACAGCAAATCATGACTTATCTTCTAAATAAAATTTTAGTAAGTCTTGTCCTGGCA
TATTATACATTCCATCGATGTAGTCTTCAACATTAACAACTTTAAGTCCAGCAATTTGAGTTAAGGGTGT
TGCTCTCAATGATTTCATTAATGGTTCAATTTTTAATTTCTTTTCTTCTGGTTTAAAATTCAAGTTTAAA
GTGAAAGTGTAATATGCACCCATTTCTTTAAATAAATCTTCTAAATAGTCTACTAATGTTTTATTTTGTT
TTTTATAAAATCAAGCAGCCTCTGCTATTAATATAGAAGCTTGTATTCCATCTTTATCTCTAGCTGAGTC
ATCAATTACATATCCATAACTTTCTTCATAAGCAAAAACAAAATTTAATCCGTTATCTTCTTCTTTAGCA
ATTTCTCTACCCATTCATTTAAATCCAGTTAAAGTTTTTACAATATTAACTCCATATTTTTCATGAGCGA
TTCTATCACCCAAATCACTTGTTACAAAACTTGAATATAGAGCCGGATTTTTTGGAATGCTATTTAAGCG
TTTTAGATTTGATAATTTTCAATCAATTAAAATTGGTCCTGTTTGATTTCCATCTAATCTTACAAAATGA
CCATCATGTTTTATTGCCATTCCAAATCTGTCAGCATCTGGGTCATTCATAATAATAATATCTGCATCAT
GTTTAATACCATATTCAAGCGGTATTTTTCATGCAGGATCAAATTCTGGATTTGGATTTACAACATTTTT
AAATGTTTCATCTTCAAATGCATGCTCTTCAACCTCAATAACGTTATATCCTGATTCACGTAATATTTTT
GGGGTAAATTTAGTTCCTGTTCCATTAACTGCGCTAAAAATAATTTTTAAATCTTTTTTAGCTTCTTGCT
CTTTTTTGTACGTCTCTGTTTTAGAGCTAGAAATAGCAAGTTAAAATAAGGCTAGTCCGTTATCAACTTG
AAAAAGTGGCACCGAGTCGGTGCTTTTTTAAGCTTGGCGTAACTAGATCTTGAGACACTGCTTTTTGCTT
GTACTGGGTCTCTCTGGTTAGACCAGATCTGAGCCTGGGAGCTCTCTGGCTAACTAGGGAACCCACTGCT
TAAGCCTCAATAAAGCTTGCCTTGAGTGCTTCAAGTAGTGTGTGCCCGTCTGTTGTGTGACTCTGGTAAC
TAGAGATCCCTCAGACCCTTTTAGTCAGTGTGGAAAATCTCTAGCAGTACGTATAGTAGTTCATGTCATC
TTATTATTCAGTATTTATAACTTGCAAAGAAATGAATATCAGAGAGTGAGAGGAACTTGTTTATTGCAGC
TTATAATGGTTACAAATAAAGCAATAGCATCACAAATTTCACAAATAAAGCATTTTTTTCACTGCATTCT
AGTTGTGGTTTGTCCAAACTCATCAATGTATCTTATCATGTCTGGCTCTAGCTATCCCGCCCCTAACTCC
GCCCATCCCGCCCCTAACTCCGCCCAGTTCCGCCCATTCTCCGCCCCATGGCTGACTAATTTTTTTTATT
TATGCAGAGGCCGAGGCCGCCTCGGCCTCTGAGCTATTCCAGAAGTAGTGAGGAGGCTTTTTTGGAGGCC
TAGGGACGTACCCAATTCGCCCTATAGTGAGTCGTATTACGCGCGCTCACTGGCCGTCGTTTTACAACGT
CGTGACTGGGAAAACCCTGGCGTTACCCAACTTAATCGCCTTGCAGCACATCCCCCTTTCGCCAGCTGGC
GTAATAGCGAAGAGGCCCGCACCGATCGCCCTTCCCAACAGTTGCGCAGCCTGAATGGCGAATGGG
[124 nt withheld, positions 9797-9920]
C
[91 nt withheld, positions 9922-10012]
A
[49 nt withheld, positions 10014-10062]
CCTTTGACGTTGGAGTCCACGTTCTTT
[37 nt withheld, positions 10090-10126]
ACCCTATCTCGGTCTATTCTTTTGATTTATAAGGGATTTTGCCGATTTCGGCCTATTGGTTAAAAAATGA
GCTGATTTAACAAAAATTTAACGCGAATTTTAACAAAATATTAACGCTTACAATTTAGGTGGCACTTTTC
GGGGAAATGTGCGCGGAACCCCTATTTGTTTATTTTTCTAAATACATTCAAATATGTATCCGCTCATGAG
ACAATAACCCTGATAAATGCTTCAATAATATTGAAAAAGGAAGAGTATGAGTATTCAACATTTCCGTGTC
GCCCTTATTCCCTTTTTTGCGGCATTTTGCCTTCCTGTTTTTGCTCACCCAGAAACGCTGGTGAAAGTAA
AAGATGCTGAAGATCAGTTGGGTGCACGAGTGGGTTACATCGAACTGGATCTCAACAGCGGTAAGATCCT
TGAGAGTTTTCGCCCCGAAGAACGTTTTCCAATGATGAGCACTTTTAAAGTTCTGCTATGTGGCGCGGTA
TTATCCCGTATTGACGCCGGGCAAGAGCAACTCGGTCGCCGCATACACTATTCTCAGAATGACTTGGTTG
AGTACTCACCAGTCACAGAAAAGCATCTTACGGATGGCATGACAGTAAGAGAATTATGCAGTGCTGCCAT
AACCATGAGTGATAACACTGCGGCCAACTTACTTCTGACAACGATCGGAGGACCGAAGGAGCTAACCGCT
TTTTTGCACAACATGGGGGATCATGTAACTCGCCTTGATCGTTGGGAACCGGAGCTGAATGAAGCCATAC
CAAACGACGAGCGTGACACCACGATGCCTGTAGCAATGGCAACAACGTTGCGCAAACTATTAACTGGCGA
ACTACTTACTCTAGCTTCCCGG
Features (pLannotate 1.2.2; 32 found; start..end, strand, type, name):
    426..1014    +  rep_origin     ori: high-copy-number ColE1/pMB1/pBR322/pUC origin of replication
   1197..1289    +  CDS            lacI (fragment): lac repressor; lacI; The lac repressor binds to the lac operator to inhibit transcription in E. coli. This inhibition can be relieved by adding lactose or isopropyl-β-D-thiogalactopyranoside (IPTG).
   1302..1323    +  protein_bind   CAP binding site: CAP binding activates transcription in the presence of cAMP. E. coli catabolite activator protein
   1338..1368    +  promoter       lac promoter: promoter for the E. coli lac operon
   1372..1394    +  protein_bind   lac operator (fragment): The lac repressor binds to the lac operator to inhibit transcription in E. coli. This inhibition can be relieved by adding lactose or isopropyl-β-D-thiogalactopyranoside (IPTG). lac repressor encoded by lacI
   1437..1455    +  promoter       T3 promoter: promoter for bacteriophage T3 RNA polymerase
   1483..1709    +  promoter       RSV promoter: Rous sarcoma virus enhancer/promoter
   1710..1890    +  LTR            5' LTR (truncated): truncated 5' long terminal repeat (LTR) from HIV-1
   1937..2062    +  misc_feature   HIV-1 Ψ: packaging signal of human immunodeficiency virus type 1
   2046..2409    +  CDS            HIV-1 gag (fragment): gag protein from human immunodeficiency virus 1; gag
   2555..2788    +  misc_feature   RRE: The Rev response element (RRE) of HIV-1 allows for Rev-dependent mRNA export from the nucleus to the cytoplasm.
   3198..3315    +  misc_feature   cPPT/CTS: central polypurine tract and central termination sequence of HIV-1
   3381..3447    +  CDS            small t antigen (fragment): SV40 (simian virus 40) small t antigen
   3473..3684    +  promoter       EF-1α core promoter: core promoter for human elongation factor EF-1α
   3685..4623    +  intron         EF-1α intron A: intron upstream of the start codon of human EF-1α
   4645..5241    +  CDS            PuroR (fragment): puromycin N-acetyltransferase; pac from Streptomyces; confers resistance to puromycin
   5251..5307    +  CDS            P2A: 2A peptide from porcine teschovirus-1 polyprotein Eukaryotic ribosomes fail to insert a peptide bond between the Gly and Pro residues, yielding separate polypeptides.
   5308..6015    +  CDS            mCherry2: mCherry2 is a basic (constitutively fluorescent) red fluorescent protein published in 2017, derived from Discosoma sp.. It has very low acid sensitivity.
   6034..6622    +  misc_feature   WPRE: woodchuck hepatitis virus posttranscriptional regulatory element
   6618..6728    +  CDS            nef (fragment): NEF_HV1LA - Experimental evidence at protein level: Swiss-Prot protein existence level 1. Extracellular Nef protein targets CD4(+) T-lymphocytes for apoptosis by interacting with CXCR4 surface receptors. From Human immunodeficiency virus type 1 group M subtype B (isolate Lai) (HIV-1).
   6748..6774    +  CDS            Rev (fragment): human immunodeficiency virus 1 (HIV-1) Rev protein; rev; enhances nuclear export of unspliced and incompletely spliced viral mRNAs
   6778..7018    +  promoter       U6 promoter: RNA polymerase III promoter for human U6 snRNA
   7204..7863    -  CDS            deoC1: DEOC1_STAAN - Also known as dra. Experimental evidence at protein level: Swiss-Prot protein existence level 1. Catalyzes a reversible aldol reaction between acetaldehyde and D-glyceraldehyde 3-phosphate to generate 2-deoxy-D-ribose 5- phosphate. From Staphylococcus aureus (strain N315).
   8908..8983    +  misc_RNA       gRNA scaffold: guide RNA scaffold for the Streptococcus pyogenes CRISPR/Cas9 system
   9036..9216    +  LTR            5' LTR (truncated): truncated 5' long terminal repeat (LTR) from HIV-1
   9294..9415    +  polyA_signal   SV40 poly(A) signal: SV40 polyadenylation signal
   9455..9590    +  rep_origin     SV40 ori: SV40 origin of replication
   9611..9629    -  promoter       T7 promoter: promoter for bacteriophage T7 RNA polymerase
   9637..9792    +  CDS            lacZα (fragment): LacZα fragment of β-galactosidase; lacZ fragment
   9797..10225   +  rep_origin     f1 ori (sequence partly withheld): f1 bacteriophage origin of replication; arrow indicates direction of (+) strand synthesis
  10278..10382   +  promoter       AmpR promoter: bla
  10383..255     +  CDS            AmpR (across the origin): β-lactamase; bla; confers resistance to ampicillin, carbenicillin, and related antibiotics
