[The description below was written by a language model from this plasmid's Addgene catalogue record and pLannotate feature annotations shown in this document.]
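Description:
CROPseq-Guide-Puro-mCherry2 is an empty-backbone, third-generation-style lentiviral CRISPR guide vector of 10,988 bp, derived from CROPseq-Guide-Puro by adding a P2A-mCherry2 module. In bacteria it replicates from a high-copy ColE1/pUC-type origin under ampicillin selection (AmpR). It also carries an f1 origin, lac/lacZα remnants, T3 and T7 promoters, and an SV40 origin and poly(A) signal outside the viral genome. The lentiviral portion begins with an RSV promoter fused to a truncated HIV-1 5' LTR, which drives genomic RNA production in packaging cells. This is followed by the Ψ packaging signal with a gag fragment, the RRE for Rev-dependent export, and the cPPT/CTS.

The payload is arranged as EF1a-Puro-P2A-mCherry2-WPRE-hU6-gRNA. The EF-1α core promoter with intron A drives a single transcript encoding puromycin N-acetyltransferase and the red fluorescent protein mCherry2. The P2A peptide separates them into two proteins, so transduced cells can be drug-selected, tracked or sorted by fluorescence. The WPRE enhances expression of this transcript. Downstream of it, immediately ahead of the annotated 3' LTR sequence, lies a human U6 promoter and the S. pyogenes Cas9 gRNA scaffold. Between them is a stretch of nearly 2 kb, partly annotated as a bacterial deoC1 sequence, which presumably serves as a filler to be replaced by a guide spacer, although the record does not say so.

In the CROPseq design, this 3' placement means the guide cassette also forms part of the polyadenylated EF-1α transcript. Guide identity can therefore be read out in single-cell RNA sequencing of pooled CRISPR screens. No Cas9 is encoded, so it must be supplied separately.
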