Addgene plasmid #219679: CROPseq-Guide-Puro-mCherry2
Purpose: (Empty Backbone) CROPseq vector based on #86708 with an additional mCherry2 fluorescent gene
Depositing lab: Christoph Bock. Depositing organization: CeMM Research Center for Molecular Medicine. Publication: Stress signaling boosts interferon-induced gene transcription in macrophages. Boccuni L, Podgorschek E, Schmiedeberg M, Platanitis E, Traxler P, Fischer P, Schirripa A, Novoszel P, Nebreda AR, Arthur JSC, Fortelny N, Farlik M, Sexl V, Bock C, Sibilia M, Kovarik P, Muller M, Decker T. Sci Signal. 2022 Dec 13;15(764):eabq5389. doi: 10.1126/scisignal.abq5389. Epub 2022 Dec 13. PubMed 36512641.
Backbone
  Vector backbone: CROPseq-Guide-Puro (#86708)
  Backbone manufacturer: Christoph Bock Lab
  Backbone size (bp): 10988
  Modifications to backbone: Added P2A-mCherry2
  Vector type: Mammalian Expression, Lentiviral, CRISPR
  Selectable markers: Puromycin ; mCherry2
  Tag / fusion protein: EF1a-Puro-P2A-mCherry2-WPRE-hU6-gRNA
Growth in bacteria
  Bacterial resistance: Ampicillin, 100 μg/mL
  Growth temperature: 30°C
  Growth strain: NEB Stable
  Copy number: High Copy
Terms and licenses: Academic/Nonprofit Terms; Industry Terms: Not Available to Industry
How to cite: CROPseq-Guide-Puro-mCherry2 was a gift from Christoph Bock (Addgene plasmid # 219679 ; http://n2t.net/addgene:219679 ; RRID:Addgene_219679)
